Addgene plasmid #72132: Plxnd1-Fc-His
Purpose: Expresses the extracellular region of the PlexinD1 protein, C-terminally fused to the Fc region of human IgG1 + 6X histidine tag.
Depositing lab: Woj Wojtowicz. Depositing organization: University of California, Berkeley. Publication: An extracellular biochemical screen reveals that FLRTs and Unc5s mediate neuronal subtype recognition in the retina. Visser JJ, Cheng Y, Perry SC, Chastain AB, Parsa B, Masri SS, Ray TA, Kay JN, Wojtowicz WM. Elife. 2015 Dec 3;4. pii: e08149. doi: 10.7554/eLife.08149. PubMed 26633812.
Backbone
  Vector backbone: pCMVi-SV40ori
  Vector type: Mammalian Expression
Growth in bacteria
  Bacterial resistance: Ampicillin, 100 μg/mL
  Growth temperature: 37°C
  Growth strain: DH5alpha
  Copy number: High Copy
Gene/Insert
  Gene/Insert name: Plxnd1 (alt names: Plexin D1; NCBI gene ID 67784; Reference sequence NM_026376.3)
  Species: M. musculus (mouse)
  Insert size (bp): 3810
  Entrez Gene: Plxnd1 (a.k.a. 6230425C21Rik, b2b1863Clo, b2b553Clo)
  Promoter: CMV
  Tag / fusion protein: Fc-His (C terminal on backbone)
  Cloning method: Restriction Enzyme; 5′ cloning site NotI (not destroyed); 3′ cloning site AscI (not destroyed)
  Sequencing primers: 5′ GTCAGAGGTAACTCCCGTTGC; 3′ ATCATGAGGGTGTCCTTG
Terms and licenses: Academic/Nonprofit Terms; Industry Terms: Not Available to Industry
How to cite: Plxnd1-Fc-His was a gift from Woj Wojtowicz (Addgene plasmid # 72132 ; http://n2t.net/addgene:72132 ; RRID:Addgene_72132)
