[The description below was written by a language model from this plasmid's Addgene catalogue record and pLannotate feature annotations shown in this document.]
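Description:
Plxnd1-Fc-His is a mammalian expression plasmid of about 9.5 kb built on the pCMVi-SV40ori backbone, designed to produce the extracellular region of mouse Plexin D1 as a soluble fusion protein. In bacteria it is maintained as a high-copy plasmid through a ColE1/pUC-type origin and selected with ampicillin via the β-lactamase gene. The backbone also carries an f1 phage origin and short remnants of rop, bom and lacZα that appear to be leftovers from earlier vector construction rather than functional parts.

Expression is driven by the human cytomegalovirus immediate-early enhancer and promoter followed by CMV intron A, an arrangement that generally boosts transcript processing and protein yield in mammalian cells. The 3,810 bp Plxnd1 fragment, cloned between retained NotI and AscI sites, is joined in frame at its C terminus to the Fc region of human IgG1 and a 6X histidine tag supplied by the backbone, and the transcript ends at an SV40 polyadenylation signal. The His tag itself is not separately annotated in the feature table but is stated in the catalogue entry. Fc fusion typically dimerises the ectodomain and allows capture or detection with Fc-binding reagents, while the His tag permits metal-affinity purification. An SV40 enhancer/early promoter region, which contains the SV40 origin named in the backbone, would allow episomal amplification in cells expressing large T antigen. Plexin D1 is a cell-surface receptor for class 3 semaphorins and SEMA4A, and the associated publication title points to use of the construct in an extracellular biochemical screen for receptor–ligand interactions relevant to neuronal recognition in the retina.
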