Features (pLannotate 1.2.2; 14 found; start..end, strand, type, name):
     25..408     +  enhancer       CMV enhancer: human cytomegalovirus immediate early enhancer
    410..609     +  promoter       CMV promoter: human cytomegalovirus (CMV) immediate early promoter
    748..1573    +  intron         CMV intron A: human cytomegalovirus intron A (Chapman et al., 1991)
   1610..5419    +  CDS            Plxnd1 (fragment): PLXD1_MOUSE - Experimental evidence at protein level: Swiss-Prot protein existence level 1. Cell surface receptor for SEMA4A and for class 3 semaphorins, such as SEMA3A, SEMA3C and SEMA3E. Plays an important role in cell-cell signaling, and in regulating the migration of a wide spectrum of cell types. Regulates the migration of thymocytes in the medulla. Regulates endothelial cell migration. Plays an important role in ensuring the specificity of synapse formation. Mediates anti-angiogenic signaling in response to SEMA3E. Required for normal development of the heart and vasculature. From Mus mu
   5429..6109    +  CDS            IGHG1 (fragment): IGHG1_HUMAN - Experimental evidence at protein level: Swiss-Prot protein existence level 1. Constant region of immunoglobulin heavy chains. Immunoglobulins, also known as antibodies, are membrane-bound or secreted glycoproteins produced by B lymphocytes. In the recognition phase of humoral immunity, the membrane-bound immunoglobulins serve as receptors which, upon binding of a specific antigen, trigger the clonal expansion and differentiation of B lymphocytes into immunoglobulins- secreting plasma cells. Secreted immunoglobulins mediate the effector phase of humoral immunity, which results in
   6159..6280    +  polyA_signal   SV40 poly(A) signal: SV40 polyadenylation signal
   6489..7077    -  rep_origin     ori: high-copy-number ColE1/pMB1/pBR322/pUC origin of replication
   7248..8108    -  CDS            AmpR: β-lactamase; bla; confers resistance to ampicillin, carbenicillin, and related antibiotics
   8109..8213    -  promoter       AmpR promoter: bla
   8308..8343    +  CDS            rop (fragment): Rop protein, which maintains plasmids at low copy number; rop
   8366..8696    +  promoter       SV40 promoter: SV40 enhancer and early promoter
   8819..8918    +  misc_feature   bom (fragment): basis of mobility region from pBR322
   8946..9374    -  rep_origin     f1 ori (sequence partly withheld): f1 bacteriophage origin of replication; arrow indicates direction of (+) strand synthesis
   9378..9535    -  CDS            lacZα (fragment): LacZα fragment of β-galactosidase; lacZ fragment
>Addgene plasmid #72132 | Plxnd1-Fc-His | depositor full sequence | sequence record 139235 | Full sequence
GTCGAGGTCTCGACGGTATCGATTGACATTGATTATTGACTAGCTAGTTATTAATAGTAATCAATTACGG
GGTCATTAGTTCATAGCCCATATATGGAGTTCCGCGTTACATAACTTACGGTAAATGGCCCGCCTGGCTG
ACCGCCCAACGACCCCCGCCCATTGACGTCAATAATGACGTATGTTCCCATAGTAACGCCAATAGGGACT
TTCCATTGACGTCAATGGGTGGAGTATTTACGGTAAACTGCCCACTTGGCAGTACATCAAGTGTATCATA
TGCCAAGTCCGCCCCCTATTGACGTCAATGACGGTAAATGGCCCGCCTGGCATTATGCCCAGTACATGAC
CTTACGGGACTTTCCTACTTGGCAGTACATCTACGTATTAGTCATCGCTATTACCATGGTGATGCGGTTT
TGGCAGTACACCAATGGGCGTGGATAGCGGTTTGACTCACGGGGATTTCCAAGTCTCCACCCCATTGACG
TCAATGGGAGTTTGTTTTGGCACCAAAATCAACGGGACTTTCCAAAATGTCGTAATAACCCCGCCCCGTT
GACGCAAATGGGCGGTAGGCGTGTACGGTGGGAGGTCTATATAAGCAGAGCTCGTTTAGTGAACCGTCAG
ATCGCCTGGAGACGCCATCCACGCTGTTTTGACCTCCATAGAAGACACCGGGACCGATCCAGCCTCCGCG
GCCGGGAACGGTGCATTGGAACGCGGATTCCCCGTGCCAAGAGTGACGTAAGTACCGCCTATAGACTCTA
TAGGCACACCCCTTTGGCTCTTATGCATGCTATACTGTTTTTGGCTTGGGGCCTATACACCCCCGCTTCC
ATATGCTATAGGTGATGGTATAGCTTAGCCTATAGGTGTGGGTTATTGACCATTATTGACCACTCCCCTA
TTGGTGACGATACTTTCCATTACTAATCCATAACATGGCTCTTTGCCACAACTATCTCTATTGGCTATAT
GCCAATACTCTGTCCTTCAGAGACTGACACGGACTCTGTATTTTTACAGGATGGGGTCCCATTTATTATT
TACAAATTCACATATACAACAACGCCGTCCCCCGTGCCCGCAGTTTTTATTAAACATAGCGTGGGATCTC
CACGCGAATCTCGGGTACGTGTTCCGGACATGGGCTCTTCTCCGGTAGCGGCGGAGCTTCCACATCCGAG
CCCTGGTCCCATGCCTCCAGCGGCTCATGGTCGCTCGGCAGCTCCTTGCTCCTAACAGTGGAGGCCAGAC
TTAGGCACAGCACAATGCCCACCACCACCAGTGTGCCGCACAAGGCCGTGGCGGTAGGGTATGTGTCTGA
AAATGAGCTCGGAGATTGGGCTCGCACCGCTGACGCAGATGGAAGACTTAAGGCAGCGGCAGAAGAAGAT
GCAGGCAGCTGAGTTGTTGTATTCTGATAAGAGTCAGAGGTAACTCCCGTTGCGGTGCTGTTAACGGTGG
AGGGCAGTGTAGTCTGAGCAGTACTCGTTGCTGCCGCGCGCGCCACCAGACATAATAGCTGACAGACTAA
CAGACTGTTCCTTTCCATGGGTCTTTTCTGCAGAAGCTTGAATTCTCGAGGATCCGCGGCCGCGCCACCA
TGGCTCGTCGCGCCGCGGGCGGCGCACCCCCTAGCGCCCGGGCCGCCGCGGCCGTCCCCTTGCGTCCGCG
CCCTCACTCGCGGGGCCCTGGTCTGCTGCCGCTGCCTCTGCTGCTGCTGCTCGGGGCGGCACGGGCCGGC
GCCCTAGAGATCCAGCGCCGTTTCCCCTCGCCCACGCCCACCAACAACTTCGCCCTGGACGGCACGGCGG
GCACCGTGTACTTGGCGGCAGTGAACCGCCTGTACCAACTGTCGAGTGCCAACTTGAGCCTGGAAGCCGA
GGCGACCGTGGGTCCCGTGCCGGACAGCCCGCTGTGTCACGCCCCGCAGCTCCCGCAGGCCTCGTGCGAG
CACCCGCGGCGCCTCACGGACAACTACAACAAAATCCTGCAGTTGGACCCGGGCCAGGGTCTGGTGGTCG
CGTGCGGCTCCATCTACCAGGGTCTGTGCCAGCTGAGGCGCCGGGGCAACATCTCAGCCCTGGCCGTGAG
CTTTCCGCCTGCCGCGCCGACCGCAGAACCGGTCACCGTGTTCCCCAGCATGCTCAACGTGGCCGCCAAC
CACCCCAACGCGTCCACTGTGGGACTGGTGCTGCCGCCTACCTCGGGCACCGGGGGCAGCCGTCTGCTCG
TGGGCGCCACGTACACCGGCTTCGGCAGCGCTTTCTTCCCGCGCAACCGTAGCCTAGAAGACCACCGCTT
CGAGAACACGCCCGAGATCGCTATCCGCTCCCTGGACGCGCGTGGAGACTTGGCCAAGCTCTTCACCTTC
GACCTTAACCCGTCGGACGATAACATCCTGAAGATCAAGCAGGGCGCCAAGGAGCAGCACAAGCTGGGCT
TCGTGCGTGCCTTCTTGCACCCGGCGGTGCCACCGCACAGCGCGCAGCCCTACGCGTACCTGGCGCTCAA
CAGCGAGGCGCGTGCGGGCGACAAGGACAGCCAGGCGCGCAGCCTGCTGGCGCGCATCTGCCTGCCCCGC
GGCGCGGGTGGCGACGCCAAGAAGCTCACCGAGTCCTACATCCAACTGGGCTTGCAGTGCGCGGGCGGCG
CGGGCCGCGGCGACCTCTACAGCCGCCTCGTGTCGGTTTTCCCCGCGCGCGAGCAGTTCTTCGCTGTCTT
CGAGAGGCCCCAGGGCGCCCCAGGTGCCCGCAACGCCCCGGCCGCGCTTTGCGCCTTCCGCTTCGACGAC
GTGCAGGCTGCCATTCGTGCAGCGCGCACCGCCTGCTTCGTGGAGCCGGCGCCCGACGTGGTGGCGGTGT
TGGACAGTGTGGTGCAGGGCACCGGGCCGGCCTGCGAGAGCAAGCGCAACATACAGCTGCAGCCGGAGCA
ACTGGATTGCGGAGCGGCCCACCTGCAGCACCCACTGACCATCCTGCAGCCGCTGAGGGCATCGCCCGTG
TTCCGTGCTCCAGGGCTCACGGCCGTGGCTGTGGCCAGTGCCAACAACTACACGGCCGTCTTTCTGGGCA
CCGCCACAGGGAGGCTCCTCAAGATCAGCCTGAACGAGAGCATGCAGGTAGTAAGCAGGCGAGTGCTGAC
TGTAGCCTATGGGGAGCCTGTGCATCACGTCATGCAGTTTGACCCCATGGATCCTGGTTACCTATACCTG
ATGACATCCCACCAGATGGCCCGAGTGAAGGTGGCAGCGTGTGAGGTACACTCCACCTGCGGGGACTGCG
TGGGTGCGGCCGATGCCTACTGTGGTTGGTGCACTCTGGAGACCCGGTGCACACTCCAGCAGGATTGCAC
CAACTCCAGCCAGCCACATTTCTGGACCAGTGCCAGTGAGGGCCCCAGCCGCTGCCCTGCCATGACAGTA
CTGCCCTCGGAGATTGATGTGCACCGGGACTACACAGGTATGATCTTACAGATCTCAGGAAGCCTGCCCA
GCCTCAGCGGCATGGAGATGGCTTGTGACTATGGAAATGGCGTTCGAACGGTGGCCCGGGTACCTGGCCC
TGCCTATGATCATCAGATTGCCTACTGCAATCTCCTGCCCAGGGCCCAGTTTCCATCCTTTCCTGCTGGC
CAGGACCACGTGACCGTTGAGATGTCTGTAAGGGTCAAAGGACACAACATTGTCTCAGCCAATTTCACCA
TCTACGACTGCAGCCGAATTGGACAAGTCTACCCCCATACAGCCTGTACCAGCTGCCTGTCCACACAGTG
GCCTTGCTCCTGGTGCATCCAGCTGCATTCATGTGTCTCCAACCAGTCTCAGTGCCAGGACTCGCCAAAC
CCCACGAGTCCTCAGGACTGTCCCCAGATCCTGCCCTCGCCCCTAGCGCCCGTGCCCACAGGTGGCTCCC
AAGACATCCTGGTGCCCCTGACTAAAGCCACCTTCTTCCATGGTTCCTCCCTCGAGTGCAGCTTTGGGCT
GGAAGAGAGCTTTGAGGCTGTATGGGCGAATAACTCACTGGTCCGCTGCAACCAAGTGGTGCTGCACACA
ACCCAGAAGAGCCAGGTATTTCCACTGAGTCTGAAGCTGAAGGGGCCGCCAGACCGATTCCTAGACAGCC
CTAACCCCATGACAGTTGTGGTCTACAACTGTGCTATGGGCAGCCCTGACTGTTCCCAGTGCCTGGGCCG
TGAGGACCTGGGTCACCTCTGTGTTTGGAATGATGGCTGTCGTCTAAGAGGGCCCCTGCAGCCACTCCCT
GGCACCTGCCCAGCCCCTGAAATCCGAGCGATTGAGCCTCTGAGTGGCCCCTTGGACGGTGGGACTTTGC
TGACCATCCGTGGCAGGAACTTGGGCCGTCGGCTCAGTGATGTGGCACATGGTGTGTGGATTGGCAGTGT
GGCCTGTGAACCCCTGGCTGACAGATACACCGTTTCAGAGGAGATCGTGTGTGCCACAGGGCCTGCCGCA
GGGGCCTTCTCAGACGTGGTAACGGTGAACGTCTCCAAAGAAGGCAGGTCTCGGGAACAGTTCTCCTATG
TGCTGCCCACAGTCCACTCACTGGAGCCTTCCATGGGCCCAAAGGCCGGGGGTACAAGGATCACCATTCA
CGGCAGTGACCTCAACGTGGGCTCTATGCTCCAGGTCCTGGTGAATGACACGGACCCCTGCACAGATCTT
ACGCGCACAGCCACCAGCATCACCTGCACTGTGCCAGGGGGTACCCTGCCCTCTCCAGTGCCTGTGTGTG
TGCGCTTCGAGAGCCGGGGCTGCGTGCACGGAAACCTCACCTTCTGGTACATGCAGAACCCAGTCATCAC
AGCCATCAGCCCAGGCCGCAGCCCTGTCAGTGGCGGCAGGACCATCACTGTGGCTGGCGAACGCTTCCAC
ATGGTGCAGAATGTATCAATGGCTGTACACCACATTGGCCGGGAGCCCACGTTCTGCAAGGTTCTCAACT
CCACACTCATCACCTGCCCATCTCCTGGAGCCCTGAGCAATGCTTCGGCGCCTGTAGACTTCTTCATCAA
TGGCCGGGCATATGCAGACGAGGCAGCCGAGGAGCTGCTGGACCCTGCAGAGGCACAGAGGGGCAGCCGG
TTCCGCCTAGACTACCTCCCCAACCCACAGTTCTCCACAGCCAAGAGGGAGAAGTGGATCAAACATCACC
CAGGAGAGCCGCTCACCCTCGTCATCCATAAGGAGCAAGACAGCCTGGGGCTGGAGAGCCATGAGTACCA
CATCAAGATTGGCCAGGTGTCCTGCGACATCCAAATCATCTCAGACAGAGTCATCCACTGCTCAGTCAAT
GAGTCGCTGGGCACGGCTGAAGGACAGCTGCCCATCACAATCCAGGTGGGGAACTTCAACCAGACCATCG
CCACACTGCAACTGGGGGGCAGCGAGACGGGCGCGCCTGACAAAACTCACACATGCCCACCGTGCCCAGC
ACCTGAACTCCTGGGGGGACCGTCAGTCTTCCTCTTCCCCCCAAAACCCAAGGACACCCTCATGATCTCC
CGGACCCCTGAGGTCACATGCGTGGTGGTGGACGTGAGCCACGAAGACCCTGAGGTCAAGTTCAACTGGT
ACGTGGACGGCGTGGAGGTGCATAATGCCAAGACAAAGCCGCGGGAGGAGCAGTACAACAGCACGTACCG
TGTGGTCAGCGTCCTCACCGTCCTGCACCAGGACTGGCTGAATGGCAAGGAGTACAAGTGCAAGGTCTCC
AACAAAGCCCTCCCAGCCCCCATCGAGAAAACCATCTCCAAAGCCAAAGGGCAGCCCCGAGAACCACAGG
TGTATACCCTGCCCCCATCCCGGGATGAGCTGACCAAGAACCAGGTCAGCCTGACCTGCCTGGTCAAAGG
CTTCTATCCCAGCGACATCGCCGTGGAGTGGGAGAGCAATGGGCAGCCGGAGAACAACTACAAGACCACG
CCTCCCGTGCTGGACTCCGACGGCTCCTTCTTCCTCTACAGCAAGCTCACCGTGGACAAGAGCAGGTGGC
AGCAGGGGAACGTCTTCTCATGCTCCGTGATGCATGAGGCTCTGCACAACCACTACACGCAGAAGAGCCT
CTCCCTGTCTCCGGGTAAAGGCGGCCATCATCACCATCACCATTAATCTAGAGATCTTATTAAAGCAGAA
CTTGTTTATTGCAGCTTATAATGGTTACAAATAAAGCAATAGCATCACAAATTTCACAAATAAAGCATTT
TTTTCACTGCATTCTAGTTGTGGTTTGTCCAAACTCATCAATGTATCTTATCATGTCTGGTCGACTCTAG
CTAGACTCTTCCGCTTCCTCGCTCACTGACTCGCTGCGCTCGGTCGTTCGGCTGCGGCGAGCGGTATCAG
CTCACTCAAAGGCGGTAATACGGTTATCCACAGAATCAGGGGATAACGCAGGAAAGAACATGTGAGCAAA
AGGCCAGCAAAAGGCCAGGAACCGTAAAAAGGCCGCGTTGCTGGCGTTTTTCCATAGGCTCCGCCCCCCT
GACGAGCATCACAAAAATCGACGCTCAAGTCAGAGGTGGCGAAACCCGACAGGACTATAAAGATACCAGG
CGTTTCCCCCTGGAAGCTCCCTCGTGCGCTCTCCTGTTCCGACCCTGCCGCTTACCGGATACCTGTCCGC
CTTTCTCCCTTCGGGAAGCGTGGCGCTTTCTCATAGCTCACGCTGTAGGTATCTCAGTTCGGTGTAGGTC
GTTCGCTCCAAGCTGGGCTGTGTGCACGAACCCCCCGTTCAGCCCGACCGCTGCGCCTTATCCGGTAACT
ATCGTCTTGAGTCCAACCCGGTAAGACACGACTTATCGCCACTGGCAGCAGCCACTGGTAACAGGATTAG
CAGAGCGAGGTATGTAGGCGGTGCTACAGAGTTCTTGAAGTGGTGGCCTAACTACGGCTACACTAGAAGA
ACAGTATTTGGTATCTGCGCTCTGCTGAAGCCAGTTACCTTCGGAAAAAGAGTTGGTAGCTCTTGATCCG
GCAAACAAACCACCGCTGGTAGCGGTGGTTTTTTTGTTTGCAAGCAGCAGATTACGCGCAGAAAAAAAGG
ATCTCAAGAAGATCCTTTGATCTTTTCTACGGGGTCTGACGCTCAGTGGAACGAAAACTCACGTTAAGGG
ATTTTGGTCATGAGATTATCAAAAAGGATCTTCACCTAGATCCTTTTAAATTAAAAATGAAGTTTTAAAT
CAATCTAAAGTATATATGAGTAAACTTGGTCTGACAGTTACCAATGCTTAATCAGTGAGGCACCTATCTC
AGCGATCTGTCTATTTCGTTCATCCATAGTTGCCTGACTCCCCGTCGTGTAGATAACTACGATACGGGAG
GGCTTACCATCTGGCCCCAGTGCTGCAATGATACCGCGAGACCCACGCTCACCGGCTCCAGATTTATCAG
CAATAAACCAGCCAGCCGGAAGGGCCGAGCGCAGAAGTGGTCCTGCAACTTTATCCGCCTCCATCCAGTC
TATTAATTGTTGCCGGGAAGCTAGAGTAAGTAGTTCGCCAGTTAATAGTTTGCGCAACGTTGTTGCCATT
GCTACAGGCATCGTGGTGTCACGCTCGTCGTTTGGTATGGCTTCATTCAGCTCCGGTTCCCAACGATCAA
GGCGAGTTACATGATCCCCCATGTTGTGCAAAAAAGCGGTTAGCTCCTTCGGTCCTCCGATCGTTGTCAG
AAGTAAGTTGGCCGCAGTGTTATCACTCATGGTTATGGCAGCACTGCATAATTCTCTTACTGTCATGCCA
TCCGTAAGATGCTTTTCTGTGACTGGTGAGTACTCAACCAAGTCATTCTGAGAATAGTGTATGCGGCGAC
CGAGTTGCTCTTGCCCGGCGTCAATACGGGATAATACCGCGCCACATAGCAGAACTTTAAAAGTGCTCAT
CATTGGAAAACGTTCTTCGGGGCGAAAACTCTCAAGGATCTTACCGCTGTTGAGATCCAGTTCGATGTAA
CCCACTCGTGCACCCAACTGATCTTCAGCATCTTTTACTTTCACCAGCGTTTCTGGGTGAGCAAAAACAG
GAAGGCAAAATGCCGCAAAAAAGGGAATAAGGGCGACACGGAAATGTTGAATACTCATACTCTTCCTTTT
TCAATATTATTGAAGCATTTATCAGGGTTATTGTCTCATGAGCGGATACATATTTGAATGTATTTAGAAA
AATAAACAAATAGGGGTTCCGCGCACATTTCCCCGAAAAGTGCCACCTGACGTCTAAGAAACCATTATTA
TCATGACATTAACCTATAAAAATAGGCGTATCACGAGGCCCTTTCGTCTCGCGCGTTTCGGTGATGACGG
TGAAAACCTCTGACACATGCAGCTCCCGGAGGAATGTGTGTCAGTTAGGGTGTGGAAAGTCCCCAGGCTC
CCCAGGCAGGCAGAAGTATGCAAAGCATGCATCTCAATTAGTCAGCAACCAGGTGTGGAAAGTCCCCAGG
CTCCCCAGCAGGCAGAAGTATGCAAAGCATGCATCTCAATTAGTCAGCAACCATAGTCCCGCCCCTAACT
CCGCCCATCCCGCCCCTAACTCCGCCCAGTTCCGCCCATTCTCCGCCCCATGGCTGACTAATTTTTTTTA
TTTATGCAGAGGCCGAGGCCGCCTCTGCCTCTGAGCTATTCCAGAAGTAGTGAGGAGGCTTTTTTGGAGG
CCTAGGCTTTTGCAAAAAGCTCCCGGGAGCTTGTATATCCATTTTCGTCCCGGAGACGGTCACAGCTTGT
CTGTAAGCGGATGCCGGGAGCAGACAAGCCCGTCAGGGCGCGTCAGCGGGTGTTGGCGGGTGTCGGGGCT
GGCTTAACTATGCGGCATCAGAGCAGATTGTACTGAGAGTGCACCATATGCGGTGTGAAATACCGCACAG
ATGCGTAAGGAGAAAATACCGCATCAGGAAATTGTAAGCGTTAATATTTTGTTAAAATTCGCGTTAAATT
TTTGTTAAATCAGCTCATTTTTTAACCAATAGGCCGAAATCGGCAAAATCCCTTATAAATCAAAAGAATA
GACCGAGATAGGGT
[37 nt withheld, positions 9045-9081]
AAAGAACGTGGACTCCAACGTCAAAGG
[49 nt withheld, positions 9109-9157]
T
[91 nt withheld, positions 9159-9249]
G
[124 nt withheld, positions 9251-9374]
CCATTCGCCATTCAGGCTGCGCAACTGTTGGGAAGGGCGATCGGTGCGGGCCTCTTCGCTATTACGCCAG
CTGGCGAAAGGGGGATGTGCTGCAAGGCGATTAAGTTGGGTAACGCCAGGGTTTTCCCAGTCACGACGTT
GTAAAACGACGGCCAGTGAATT
