>Addgene plasmid #72132 | Plxnd1-Fc-His | addgene partial sequence | sequence record 139233 | pMRB101-F 5'-aagatgcaggcagctgagtt-3'
ACGGTGGAGGGCAGTGTAGTCTGAGCAGTACTCGTTGCTGCCGCGCGCGCCACCAGACATAATAGCTGAC
AGACTAACAGACTGTTCCTTTCCATGGGTCTTTTCTGCAGAAGCTTGAATTCTCGAGGATCCGCGGCCGC
GCCACCATGGCTCGTCGCGCCGCGGGCGGCGCACCCCCTAGCGCCCGGGCCGCCGCGGCCGTCCCCTTGC
GTCCGCGCCCTCACTCGCGGGGCCCTGGTCTGCTGCCGCTGCCTCTGCTGCTGCTGCTCGGGGCGGCACG
GGCCGGCGCCCTAGAGATCCAGCGCCGTTTCCCCTCGCCCACGCCCACCAACAACTTCGCCCTGGACGGC
ACGGCGGGCACCGTGTACTTGGCGGCAGTGAACCGCCTGTACCAACTGTCGAGTGCCAACTTGAGCCTGG
AAGCCGAGGCGACCGTGGGTCCCGTGCCGGACAGCCCGCTGTGTCACGCCCCGCAGCTCCCGCAGGCCTC
GTGCGAGCACCCGCGGCGCCTCACGGACAACTACAACAAAATCCTGCAGTTGGACCCGGGCCAGGGTCTG
GTGGTCGCGTGCGGCTCCATCTACCAGGGTCTGTGCCAGCTGAGGCGCCGGGGCAACATCTCAGCCCTGG
CCGTGAGCTTTCCGCCTGCCGCGCCGACCGCAGAACCGGTCACCGTGTTCCCCAGCATGCTCAACGTGGC
CGCCAACCACCCCAACGCGTCCACTGTGGGACTGGTGCTGCCGCCTACCTCGGGCACCGGGG
