>Addgene plasmid #72132 | Plxnd1-Fc-His | addgene partial sequence | sequence record 139234 | SV40pA-R 5'-GAAATTTGTGATGCTATTGC-3'
ATAAGATCTCTAGATTAATGGTGATGGTGATGATGGCCGCCTTTACCCGGAGACAGGGAGAGGCTCTTCT
GCGTGTAGTGGTTGTGCAGAGCCTCATGCATCACGGAGCATGAGAAGACGTTCCCCTGCTGCCACCTGCT
CTTGTCCACGGTGAGCTTGCTGTAGAGGAAGAAGGAGCCGTCGGAGTCCAGCACGGGAGGCGTGGTCTTG
TAGTTGTTCTCCGGCTGCCCATTGCTCTCCCACTCCACGGCGATGTCGCTGGGATAGAAGCCTTTGACCA
GGCAGGTCAGGCTGACCTGGTTCTTGGTCAGCTCATCCCGGGATGGGGGCAGGGTATACACCTGTGGTTC
TCGGGGCTGCCCTTTGGCTTTGGAGATGGTTTTCTCGATGGGGGCTGGGAGGGCTTTGTTGGAGACCTTG
CACTTGTACTCCTTGCCATTCAGCCAGTCCTGGTGCAGGACGGTGAGGACGCTGACCACACGGTACGTGC
TGTTGTACTGCTCCTCCCGCGGCTTTGTCTTGGCATTATGCACCTCCACGCCGTCCACGTACCAGTTGAA
CTTGACCTCAGGGTCTTCGTGGCTCACGTCCACCACCACGCATGTGACCTCAGGGGTCCGGGAGATCATG
AGGGTGTCCTTGGGTTTTGGGGGGAAGAGGAAGACTGACGGTCCCCCCAGGAGTTCAGGTGCTGGGCACG
GTGGGCATGTGTGAGTTTTGTCAGGCGCGCCCGTCTCGCTGCCCCCCAGTTGCAGTGTGGCGATGGTCTG
GTTGAAGTTCCCCACCTGGATTGTGATGG
